Addgene plasmid #133464: pHTR235syn
Purpose: Consensus sequence of Hop (Humulus lupulus) tandem repeats for cytogenetics
Depositing lab: Hank Bass. Depositing organization: Florida State University, Tallahassee. Publication: Identification of tandem repeat families from long-read sequences of Humulus lupulus. Easterling KA, Pitra NJ, Morcol TB, Aquino JR, Lopes LG, Bussey KC, Matthews PD, Bass HW. PLoS One. 2020 Jun 5;15(6):e0233971. doi: 10.1371/journal.pone.0233971. eCollection 2020. PubMed 32502183.
Backbone
  Vector backbone: pUC18
  Backbone size w/o insert (bp): 2686
  Vector type: Bacterial Expression
Growth in bacteria
  Bacterial resistance: Ampicillin, 100 μg/mL
  Growth temperature: 37°C
  Growth strain: DH5alpha
  Copy number: High Copy
Gene/Insert
  Gene/Insert name: HuluTR235
  Species: Humulus lupulus (hop)
  Cloning method: Unknown
Resource information
  A portion of this plasmid was derived from a plasmid made by: Synthetic, GenScript
Terms and licenses: Academic/Nonprofit Terms; Industry Terms
Depositor comments: HuluTR235 insert sequence, concatenation of consensus seqeunces from three PacBio clones (-687, -397, and -1084)
How to cite: pHTR235syn was a gift from Hank Bass (Addgene plasmid # 133464 ; http://n2t.net/addgene:133464 ; RRID:Addgene_133464)
