[The description below was written by a language model from this plasmid's Addgene catalogue record and pLannotate feature annotations shown in this document.]
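Description:
pHTR235syn is a small, high-copy bacterial cloning plasmid built on pUC18 that carries a synthetic copy of HuluTR235, a tandem repeat family from hop (Humulus lupulus). It is propagated in E. coli using the pUC-type ColE1/pMB1 origin and selected with ampicillin through the β-lactamase gene and its native bla promoter. The sequenced plasmid is 3,370 nt against a stated empty backbone of 2,686 bp, which implies an insert of roughly 700 bp. The annotation agrees: the pUC18/19 multiple cloning site is split into two fragments with an unannotated stretch between them, where the repeat sequence evidently sits. The cloning method is not recorded.

According to the depositor, the insert was commercially synthesized and is a concatenation of consensus sequences derived from three PacBio long-read clones, not a fragment amplified directly from genomic DNA. Although catalogued as a bacterial expression vector, nothing in the record suggests that a product is meant to be expressed. The lac promoter, lac operator, CAP binding site and lacZα fragment flanking the cloning site are standard pUC features, originally intended for blue/white screening, and the short lacI, rop and bom fragments are backbone remnants with no functional role here.

The stated purpose is cytogenetics. The plasmid serves as a renewable, sequence-defined source of HuluTR235 DNA, most plausibly as a template for making labelled probes to locate this repeat family on hop chromosomes, although the record does not describe specific probe preparation or hybridization applications.
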