Features (pLannotate 1.2.2; 12 found; start..end, strand, type, name):
     62..102     -  misc_feature   MCS (fragment): pUC18/19 multiple cloning site
    780..802     -  misc_feature   MCS (fragment): pUC18/19 multiple cloning site
    836..852     -  protein_bind   lac operator: The lac repressor binds to the lac operator to inhibit transcription in E. coli. This inhibition can be relieved by adding lactose or isopropyl-β-D-thiogalactopyranoside (IPTG). lac repressor encoded by lacI
    860..890     -  promoter       lac promoter: promoter for the E. coli lac operon
    905..926     -  protein_bind   CAP binding site: CAP binding activates transcription in the presence of cAMP. E. coli catabolite activator protein
    939..1031    -  CDS            lacI (fragment): lac repressor; lacI; The lac repressor binds to the lac operator to inhibit transcription in E. coli. This inhibition can be relieved by adding lactose or isopropyl-β-D-thiogalactopyranoside (IPTG).
   1214..1802    -  rep_origin     ori: high-copy-number ColE1/pMB1/pBR322/pUC origin of replication
   1973..2833    -  CDS            AmpR: β-lactamase; bla; confers resistance to ampicillin, carbenicillin, and related antibiotics
   2834..2938    -  promoter       AmpR promoter: bla
   3033..3068    +  CDS            rop (fragment): Rop protein, which maintains plasmids at low copy number; rop
   3170..3269    +  misc_feature   bom (fragment): basis of mobility region from pBR322
   3275..59      -  CDS            lacZα (fragment) (across the origin): LacZα fragment of β-galactosidase; lacZ fragment
>Addgene plasmid #133464 | pHTR235syn | addgene full sequence | sequence record 269789 | Addgene NGS Result
ATTAAGTTGGGTAACGCCAGGGTTTTCCCAGTCACGACGTTGTAAAACGACGGCCAGTGCCAAGCTTGCA
TGCCTGCAGGTCGACTCTAGAGGATCCCCGGGGTAGTATTGGTTTACTACTGTACATTGGCAAAGTTCAT
TATGTCATATATTAGGGTCTGCTTAGTGGCATTATCAAGTAATAATTGTGAACAGGATCGGATCCCCCTT
CTAAATTCACTACAATCATCTTCAGTGCAATGTTATGTTGTAGTATTTTTCGGATCGGATCCCCTTCAAA
ATTCACAACTCATTTCTATCCCCAGAATAAACAACAATATGACGACGCCTTGTTTGGAACGGTTCATTAT
GTCATAATTAGGTCTGCTTAGTGCAATGTTTATCTAGTAATAATTTTTCGGGATCGGATCCCCTTCTAAA
TTCACTACTATATCTTAGTGCAATGTTATCTAGTAATATTTTTCGGGATCGGATCCCCTTCTAAATTCAC
TACTCTATCTTACTCAGCATGAAAACTATTTGAGACTCTAGCTGTAGTATTGGTTTACTAGGGTACGTAG
CGGTAGTATTGGTTTACTAGTGTACGTTGGAACGGTTCATTATGTCATAATTAGGTCTGCTTAGTGCAAT
GTTATCTAGTAATAATTTTTCGGGATCGGATCCCCTTCTAAATTCTCTACTATATCTTAGTGCAATGTTA
TCTAGTAGTATTTTTGGGGATCGGATCCCCTTCTAAATTCACTACTCTATCTTACTCAGCATGACAACTA
TATGAGACCCCCCGGGTACCGAGCTCGAATTCGTAATCATGGTCATAGCTGTTTCCTGTGTGAAATTGTT
ATCCGCTCACAATTCCACACAACATACGAGCCGGAAGCATAAAGTGTAAAGCCTGGGGTGCCTAATGAGT
GAGCTAACTCACATTAATTGCGTTGCGCTCACTGCCCGCTTTCCAGTCGGGAAACCTGTCGTGCCAGCTG
CATTAATGAATCGGCCAACGCGCGGGGAGAGGCGGTTTGCGTATTGGGCGCTCTTCCGCTTCCTCGCTCA
CTGACTCGCTGCGCTCGGTCGTTCGGCTGCGGCGAGCGGTATCAGCTCACTCAAAGGCGGTAATACGGTT
ATCCACAGAATCAGGGGATAACGCAGGAAAGAACATGTGAGCAAAAGGCCAGCAAAAGGCCAGGAACCGT
AAAAAGGCCGCGTTGCTGGCGTTTTTCCATAGGCTCCGCCCCCCTGACGAGCATCACAAAAATCGACGCT
CAAGTCAGAGGTGGCGAAACCCGACAGGACTATAAAGATACCAGGCGTTTCCCCCTGGAAGCTCCCTCGT
GCGCTCTCCTGTTCCGACCCTGCCGCTTACCGGATACCTGTCCGCCTTTCTCCCTTCGGGAAGCGTGGCG
CTTTCTCATAGCTCACGCTGTAGGTATCTCAGTTCGGTGTAGGTCGTTCGCTCCAAGCTGGGCTGTGTGC
ACGAACCCCCCGTTCAGCCCGACCGCTGCGCCTTATCCGGTAACTATCGTCTTGAGTCCAACCCGGTAAG
ACACGACTTATCGCCACTGGCAGCAGCCACTGGTAACAGGATTAGCAGAGCGAGGTATGTAGGCGGTGCT
ACAGAGTTCTTGAAGTGGTGGCCTAACTACGGCTACACTAGAAGAACAGTATTTGGTATCTGCGCTCTGC
TGAAGCCAGTTACCTTCGGAAAAAGAGTTGGTAGCTCTTGATCCGGCAAACAAACCACCGCTGGTAGCGG
TGGTTTTTTTGTTTGCAAGCAGCAGATTACGCGCAGAAAAAAAGGATCTCAAGAAGATCCTTTGATCTTT
TCTACGGGGTCTGACGCTCAGTGGAACGAAAACTCACGTTAAGGGATTTTGGTCATGAGATTATCAAAAA
GGATCTTCACCTAGATCCTTTTAAATTAAAAATGAAGTTTTAAATCAATCTAAAGTATATATGAGTAAAC
TTGGTCTGACAGTTACCAATGCTTAATCAGTGAGGCACCTATCTCAGCGATCTGTCTATTTCGTTCATCC
ATAGTTGCCTGACTCCCCGTCGTGTAGATAACTACGATACGGGAGGGCTTACCATCTGGCCCCAGTGCTG
CAATGATACCGCGAGACCCACGCTCACCGGCTCCAGATTTATCAGCAATAAACCAGCCAGCCGGAAGGGC
CGAGCGCAGAAGTGGTCCTGCAACTTTATCCGCCTCCATCCAGTCTATTAATTGTTGCCGGGAAGCTAGA
GTAAGTAGTTCGCCAGTTAATAGTTTGCGCAACGTTGTTGCCATTGCTACAGGCATCGTGGTGTCACGCT
CGTCGTTTGGTATGGCTTCATTCAGCTCCGGTTCCCAACGATCAAGGCGAGTTACATGATCCCCCATGTT
GTGCAAAAAAGCGGTTAGCTCCTTCGGTCCTCCGATCGTTGTCAGAAGTAAGTTGGCCGCAGTGTTATCA
CTCATGGTTATGGCAGCACTGCATAATTCTCTTACTGTCATGCCATCCGTAAGATGCTTTTCTGTGACTG
GTGAGTACTCAACCAAGTCATTCTGAGAATAGTGTATGCGGCGACCGAGTTGCTCTTGCCCGGCGTCAAT
ACGGGATAATACCGCGCCACATAGCAGAACTTTAAAAGTGCTCATCATTGGAAAACGTTCTTCGGGGCGA
AAACTCTCAAGGATCTTACCGCTGTTGAGATCCAGTTCGATGTAACCCACTCGTGCACCCAACTGATCTT
CAGCATCTTTTACTTTCACCAGCGTTTCTGGGTGAGCAAAAACAGGAAGGCAAAATGCCGCAAAAAAGGG
AATAAGGGCGACACGGAAATGTTGAATACTCATACTCTTCCTTTTTCAATATTATTGAAGCATTTATCAG
GGTTATTGTCTCATGAGCGGATACATATTTGAATGTATTTAGAAAAATAAACAAATAGGGGTTCCGCGCA
CATTTCCCCGAAAAGTGCCACCTGACGTCTAAGAAACCATTATTATCATGACATTAACCTATAAAAATAG
GCGTATCACGAGGCCCTTTCGTCTCGCGCGTTTCGGTGATGACGGTGAAAACCTCTGACACATGCAGCTC
CCGGAGACGGTCACAGCTTGTCTGTAAGCGGATGCCGGGAGCAGACAAGCCCGTCAGGGCGCGTCAGCGG
GTGTTGGCGGGTGTCGGGGCTGGCTTAACTATGCGGCATCAGAGCAGATTGTACTGAGAGTGCACCATAT
GCGGTGTGAAATACCGCACAGATGCGTAAGGAGAAAATACCGCATCAGGCGCCATTCGCCATTCAGGCTG
CGCAACTGTTGGGAAGGGCGATCGGTGCGGGCCTCTTCGCTATTACGCCAGCTGGCGAAAGGGGGATGTG
CTGCAAGGCG
