>Addgene plasmid #133464 | pHTR235syn | depositor partial sequence | sequence record 256460 | >insert_in_pHTR235.
GTAGTATTGGTTTACTACTGTACATTGGCAAAGTTCATTATGTCATATATTAGGGTCTGCTTAGTGGCAT
TATCAAGTAATAATTGTGAACAGGATCGGATCCCCCTTCTAAATTCACTACAATCATCTTCAGTGCAATG
TTATGTTGTAGTATTTTTCGGATCGGATCCCCTTCAAAATTCACAACTCATTTCTATCCCCAGAATAAAC
AACAATATGACGACGCCTTGTTTGGAACGGTTCATTATGTCATAATTAGGTCTGCTTAGTGCAATGTTTA
TCTAGTAATAATTTTTCGGGATCGGATCCCCTTCTAAATTCACTACTATATCTTAGTGCAATGTTATCTA
GTAATATTTTTCGGGATCGGATCCCCTTCTAAATTCACTACTCTATCTTACTCAGCATGAAAACTATTTG
AGACTCTAGCTGTAGTATTGGTTTACTAGGGTACGTAGCGGTAGTATTGGTTTACTAGTGTACGTTGGAA
CGGTTCATTATGTCATAATTAGGTCTGCTTAGTGCAATGTTATCTAGTAATAATTTTTCGGGATCGGATC
CCCTTCTAAATTCTCTACTATATCTTAGTGCAATGTTATCTAGTAGTATTTTTGGGGATCGGATCCCCTT
CTAAATTCACTACTCTATCTTACTCAGCATGACAACTATATGAGACCC
